Addgene plasmid #34527: KHBD00420
Depositing lab: Bart Deplancke. Depositing organization: Swiss Federal Institute of Technology (EPFL). Publication: Automated protein-DNA interaction screening of Drosophila regulatory elements. Korneel Hens, Jean-Daniel Feuz, Alina Isakova, Antonina Lagovitina, Andreas Massouras, Julien Bryois, Patrick Callaerts, Susan E. Celniker, Bart Deplancke. Nat Methods. 2011 Oct 30;8(12):1065-70. 10.1038/nmeth.1763 PubMed 22037703.
Backbone
  Vector backbone: pDONR221
  Backbone manufacturer: Invitrogen
  Backbone size w/o insert (bp): 2536
  Vector type: Gateway Donor Vector
Growth in bacteria
  Bacterial resistance: Kanamycin, 50 μg/mL
  Growth temperature: 37°C
  Growth strain: DH5alpha
  Copy number: High Copy
Gene/Insert
  Gene/Insert name: CG11301 (alt names: FBgn0034726; Mes4)
  Insert size (bp): 465
  Cloning method: Gateway Cloning
  Sequencing primers: 5′ M13F; 3′ M13R
Terms and licenses: Academic/Nonprofit Terms; Industry Terms: Not Available to Industry
Depositor comments: Please note that the ORFs in this collection were cloned open-ended (without a stop codon).
How to cite: KHBD00420 was a gift from Bart Deplancke (Addgene plasmid # 34527 ; http://n2t.net/addgene:34527 ; RRID:Addgene_34527)
