[The description below was written by a language model from this plasmid's Addgene catalogue record.]
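Description:
KHBD00420 is a Gateway clone built on the Invitrogen pDONR221 backbone, carrying the open reading frame of the Drosophila gene CG11301 (also known as Mes4, FBgn0034726). The catalogue lists it as a Gateway donor vector. Because the insert was introduced by Gateway cloning, the plasmid functionally serves as an entry clone, in which the ORF would be expected to sit between recombination sites that replaced the donor vector's original selection cassette, although no feature table is provided to confirm the exact sites. The backbone is recorded as about 2.5 kb without insert and the insert as 465 bp. The plasmid is maintained at high copy number in standard E. coli cloning strains under kanamycin selection. M13 forward and reverse primer sites flank the insert for sequence verification.

The backbone is a shuttle vector rather than an expression vector, and the record lists no promoter, tag or reporter associated with the insert. The depositor notes that the ORFs in this collection were cloned open-ended, without a stop codon. The coding sequence can therefore be transferred by recombination into destination vectors that add C-terminal as well as N-terminal fusion partners, with expression elements supplied by the destination vector. The associated publication describes automated protein–DNA interaction screening of Drosophila regulatory elements. This suggests the clone belongs to a larger ORF resource intended for moving Drosophila genes into screening vectors for that kind of assay, though the record does not specify which destination vectors or fusion formats were used for this particular clone.
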