>Addgene plasmid #34527 | KHBD00420 | depositor partial sequence | sequence record 41094 | KHBD00420 sequence 465 bps
ATGGCCAGCGAGGAACTATTTGAGGCTGAATTCTCGGAAGAACAGGACTTGGAGCATCAGCAGGCCATGG
AGACTGAGGAGGCGGAGCTAGCGGAAACAGAAGAGCCTTTGGAAATCACCGAGGAATCGCCGGATAATCC
TGAGGCAGAATCTACAACAGAACAATTGACAGAAAAACCAGTGACGAATGGCAACAAGGCCCCTGCTGAT
AACGAAGCCAAGATGACACAACTGCCGTTGGCCAGGATACGGAACATAATGAAACTAGATCCGGATCTGC
ATATGGCCAACAATGAGGCCGTGTTCATAGTGGCGAAGGCAGTGGAACTATTCATAGCCTCGTTGTCACG
GGAATCATATACCTACACGGCGCAGTCCAAAAAGAAAACCATACAAAAGAGGGACGTGGATATGGCCATT
TCTGCTGTGGACAGTTTGCTATTCCTTGATGGAGCCATGAACTTT
