>Addgene plasmid #34527 | KHBD00420 | addgene partial sequence | sequence record 42304 | M13-Rev 5'-CAGGAAACAGCTATGACC-3'
AATGATTTTATTTTGACTGATAGTGACCTGTTCGTTGCAACAAATTGATAAGCAATGCTTTCTTATAATG
CCAACTTTGTACAAGAAAGTTGGCAAANAGTTCATGGCTCCATCAAGGAATANCANACTGTCCACAGCAC
AAATGGCCATATCCACGTCCCTCTTTTGTATGGTTTTCTTTTTGGACTGCGCCGTGTAAGNATATGATTC
CCGTGACAACGCAGGCTATGAATAGTTCCACTGCCNTCNCCACTATGAACANGGCCTCATTGNTGGCCAN
ATGCANANCCGGATCTANTTTCNNTATGTTCCGTATCCTGGCCAACGGCANTTGTGTCATCNTGATCTTC
NTTATCAACAGGGGCCTTGTTGCNATTCGTCACTGGTTTTTNTGTNNNTTGTNCNGTTGTANATTCTGCC
TCANGATGATCCGGCGATGCCTCGGTGAATTCCNAAGGCT
