>Addgene plasmid #34527 | KHBD00420 | addgene partial sequence | sequence record 42738 | M13-F20 5'-TGTAAAACGACGGCCAGT-3'
ATTTTGACTGATAGTGACCTGTTCGTTGCAACAAATTGATGAGCAATGCTTTTTTATAATGCCAACTTTG
TACAAAAAAGTTGGCACCATGGCCAGCGAGGAACTATTTGAGGCTGAATTCTCGGAAGAACAGGACTTGG
AGCATCAGCAGGCCATGGAGACTGAGGAGGCGGAGCTAGCGGAAACAGAAGAGCCTTTGGAAATCACCGA
GGAATCGCCGGATAATCCTGAGGCAGAATCTACAACAGAACAATTGACAGAAAAACCAGTGACGAATGGC
AACAAGGCCCCTGCTGATAACGAAGCCAAGATGACACAACTGCCGTTGGCCAGGATACGGAACATAATGA
AACTAGATCCGGATCTGCATATGGCCAACAATGAGGCCGTGTTCATAGTGGCGAAGGCAGTGGAACTATT
CATAGCCTCGTTGTCACGGGAATCATATACCTACACGGCGCAGTCCAAAAAGAAAACCATACAAAAGAGG
GACGTGGATATGGCCATTTCTGCTGTGGACAGTTTGCTATTCCTTGATGGAGCCATGAACTTTTTGCCAA
CTTTCTTGTACAAAGTTGGCATTATAAGAAAGCATTGCTTATCAATTTGT
